>Addgene plasmid #90856 | PRC1 G1.2 gRNA | addgene full sequence | sequence record 183901 | Addgene NGS Result
CGAGTCAGTGAGCGAGGAAGCGGAAGAGCGCCCAATACGCAAACCGCCTCTCCCCGCGCGTTGGCCGATT
CATTAATGCAGCTGGCACGACAGGTTTCCCGACTGGAAAGCGGGCAGTGAGCGCAACGCAATTAATGTGA
GTTAGCTCACTCATTAGGCACCCCAGGCTTTACACTTTATGCTTCCGGCTCGTATGTTGTGTGGAATTGT
GAGCGGATAACAATTTCACACAGGAAACAGCTATGACCATGATTACGCCAAGCGCGCAATTAACCCTCAC
TAAAGGGAACAAAAGCTGGAGCTGCAAGCTTAATGTAGTCTTATGCAATACTCTTGTAGTCTTGCAACAT
GGTAACGATGAGTTAGCAACATGCCTTACAAGGAGAGAAAAAGCACCGTGCATGCCGATTGGTGGAAGTA
AGGTGGTACGATCGTGCCTTATTAGGAAGGCAACAGACGGGTCTGACATGGATTGGACGAACCACTGAAT
TGCCGCATTGCAGAGATATTGTATTTAAGTGCCTAGCTCGATACATAAACGGGTCTCTCTGGTTAGACCA
GATCTGAGCCTGGGAGCTCTCTGGCTAACTAGGGAACCCACTGCTTAAGCCTCAATAAAGCTTGCCTTGA
GTGCTTCAAGTAGTGTGTGCCCGTCTGTTGTGTGACTCTGGTAACTAGAGATCCCTCAGACCCTTTTAGT
CAGTGTGGAAAATCTCTAGCAGTGGCGCCCGAACAGGGACTTGAAAGCGAAAGGGAAACCAGAGGAGCTC
TCTCGACGCAGGACTCGGCTTGCTGAAGCGCGCACGGCAAGAGGCGAGGGGCGGCGACTGGTGAGTACGC
CAAAAATTTTGACTAGCGGAGGCTAGAAGGAGAGAGATGGGTGCGAGAGCGTCAGTATTAAGCGGGGGAG
AATTAGATCGCGATGGGAAAAAATTCGGTTAAGGCCAGGGGGAAAGAAAAAATATAAATTAAAACATATA
GTATGGGCAAGCAGGGAGCTAGAACGATTCGCAGTTAATCCTGGCCTGTTAGAAACATCAGAAGGCTGTA
GACAAATACTGGGACAGCTACAACCATCCCTTCAGACAGGATCAGAAGAACTTAGATCATTATATAATAC
AGTAGCAACCCTCTATTGTGTGCATCAAAGGATAGAGATAAAAGACACCAAGGAAGCTTTAGACAAGATA
GAGGAAGAGCAAAACAAAAGTAAGACCACCGCACAGCAAGCGGCCGCTGATCTTCAGACCTGGAGGAGGA
GATATGAGGGACAATTGGAGAAGTGAATTATATAAATATAAAGTAGTAAAAATTGAACCATTAGGAGTAG
CACCCACCAAGGCAAAGAGAAGAGTGGTGCAGAGAGAAAAAAGAGCAGTGGGAATAGGAGCTTTGTTCCT
TGGGTTCTTGGGAGCAGCAGGAAGCACTATGGGCGCAGCGTCAATGACGCTGACGGTACAGGCCAGACAA
TTATTGTCTGGTATAGTGCAGCAGCAGAACAATTTGCTGAGGGCTATTGAGGCGCAACAGCATCTGTTGC
AACTCACAGTCTGGGGCATCAAGCAGCTCCAGGCAAGAATCCTGGCTGTGGAAAGATACCTAAAGGATCA
ACAGCTCCTGGGGATTTGGGGTTGCTCTGGAAAACTCATTTGCACCACTGCTGTGCCTTGGAATGCTAGT
TGGAGTAATAAATCTCTGGAACAGATTTGGAATCACACGACCTGGATGGAGTGGGACAGAGAAATTAACA
ATTACACAAGCTTAATACACTCCTTAATTGAAGAATCGCAAAACCAGCAAGAAAAGAATGAACAAGAATT
ATTGGAATTAGATAAATGGGCAAGTTTGTGGAATTGGTTTAACATAACAAATTGGCTGTGGTATATAAAA
TTATTCATAATGATAGTAGGAGGCTTGGTAGGTTTAAGAATAGTTTTTGCTGTACTTTCTATAGTGAATA
GAGTTAGGCAGGGATATTCACCATTATCGTTTCAGACCCACCTCCCAACCCCGAGGGGACCCAGAGAGGG
CCTATTTCCCATGATTCCTTCATATTTGCATATACGATACAAGGCTGTTAGAGAGATAATTAGAATTAAT
TTGACTGTAAACACAAAGATATTAGTACAAAATACGTGACGTAGAAAGTAATAATTTCTTGGGTAGTTTG
CAGTTTTAAAATTATGTTTTAAAATGGACTATCATATGCTTACCGTAACTTGAAAGTATTTCGATTTCTT
GGCTTTATATATCTTGTGGAAAGGACGAAACACCGCCTCAGTTCTTTGTAACCGCGTTTAAGAGCTATGC
TGGAAACAGCATAGCAAGTTTAAATAAGGCTAGTCCGTTATCAACTTGAAAAAGTGGCACCGAGTCGGTG
CTTTTTTTGAATTCTAGATCTTGAGACAAATGGCAGTATTCATCCACAATTTTAAAAGAAAAGGGGGGAT
TGGGGGGTACAGTGCAGGGGAAAGAATAGTAGACATAATAGCAACAGACATACAAACTAAAGAATTACAA
AAACAAATTACAAAAATTCAAAATTTTCGGGTTTATTACAGGGACAGCAGAGATCCACTTTGGCGCCGGC
TCGAGTGGCTCCGGTGCCCGTCAGTGGGCAGAGCGCACATCGCCCACAGTCCCCGAGAAGTTGGGGGGAG
GGGTCGGCAATTGAACCGGTGCCTAGAGAAGGTGGCGCGGGGTAAACTGGGAAAGTGATGTCGTGTACTG
GCTCCGCCTTTTTCCCGAGGGTGGGGGAGAACCGTATATAAGTGCAGTAGTCGCCGTGAACGTTCTTTTT
CGCAACGGGTTTGCCGCCAGAACACAGGTGTCGTGACGCGGGATCCGCCACCATGACCGAGTACAAGCCC
ACGGTGCGCCTCGCCACCCGCGACGACGTCCCCAGGGCCGTACGCACCCTCGCCGCCGCGTTCGCCGACT
ACCCCGCCACGCGCCACACCGTCGATCCGGACCGCCACATCGAGCGGGTCACCGAGCTGCAAGAACTCTT
CCTCACGCGCGTCGGGCTCGACATCGGCAAGGTGTGGGTCGCGGACGACGGCGCCGCGGTGGCGGTCTGG
ACCACGCCGGAGAGCGTCGAAGCGGGGGCGGTGTTCGCCGAGATCGGCCCGCGCATGGCCGAGTTGAGCG
GTTCCCGGCTGGCCGCGCAGCAACAGATGGAAGGCCTCCTGGCGCCGCACCGGCCCAAGGAGCCCGCGTG
GTTCCTGGCCACCGTCGGAGTCTCGCCCGACCACCAGGGCAAGGGTCTGGGCAGCGCCGTCGTGCTCCCC
GGAGTGGAGGCGGCCGAGCGCGCCGGGGTGCCCGCCTTCCTGGAGACCTCCGCGCCCCGCAACCTCCCCT
TCTACGAGCGGCTCGGCTTCACCGTCACCGCCGACGTCGAGGTGCCCGAAGGACCGCGCACCTGGTGCAT
GACCCGCAAGCCCGGTGCCTGAACGCGTTAAGTCGACAATCAACCTCTGGATTACAAAATTTGTGAAAGA
TTGACTGGTATTCTTAACTATGTTGCTCCTTTTACGCTATGTGGATACGCTGCTTTAATGCCTTTGTATC
ATGCTATTGCTTCCCGTATGGCTTTCATTTTCTCCTCCTTGTATAAATCCTGGTTGCTGTCTCTTTATGA
GGAGTTGTGGCCCGTTGTCAGGCAACGTGGCGTGGTGTGCACTGTGTTTGCTGACGCAACCCCCACTGGT
TGGGGCATTGCCACCACCTGTCAGCTCCTTTCCGGGACTTTCGCTTTCCCCCTCCCTATTGCCACGGCGG
AACTCATCGCCGCCTGCCTTGCCCGCTGCTGGACAGGGGCTCGGCTGTTGGGCACTGACAATTCCGTGGT
GTTGTCGGGGAAATCATCGTCCTTTCCTTGGCTGCTCGCCTGTGTTGCCACCTGGATTCTGCGCGGGACG
TCCTTCTGCTACGTCCCTTCGGCCCTCAATCCAGCGGACCTTCCTTCCCGCGGCCTGCTGCCGGCTCTGC
GGCCTCTTCCGCGTCTTCGCCTTCGCCCTCAGACGAGTCGGATCTCCCTTTGGGCCGCCTCCCCGCGTCG
ACTTTAAGACCAATGACTTACAAGGCAGCTGTAGATCTTAGCCACTTTTTAAAAGAAAAGGGGGGACTGG
AAGGGCTAATTCACTCCCAACGAAGACAAGATCTGCTTTTTGCTTGTACTGGGTCTCTCTGGTTAGACCA
GATCTGAGCCTGGGAGCTCTCTGGCTAACTAGGGAACCCACTGCTTAAGCCTCAATAAAGCTTGCCTTGA
GTGCTTCAAGTAGTGTGTGCCCGTCTGTTGTGTGACTCTGGTAACTAGAGATCCCTCAGACCCTTTTAGT
CAGTGTGGAAAATCTCTAGCAGTACGTATAGTAGTTCATGTCATCTTATTATTCAGTATTTATAACTTGC
AAAGAAATGAATATCAGAGAGTGAGAGGAACTTGTTTATTGCAGCTTATAATGGTTACAAATAAAGCAAT
AGCATCACAAATTTCACAAATAAAGCATTTTTTTCACTGCATTCTAGTTGTGGTTTGTCCAAACTCATCA
ATGTATCTTATCATGTCTGGCTCTAGCTATCCCGCCCCTAACTCCGCCCATCCCGCCCCTAACTCCGCCC
AGTTCCGCCCATTCTCCGCCCCATGGCTGACTAATTTTTTTTATTTATGCAGAGGCCGAGGCCGCCTCGG
CCTCTGAGCTATTCCAGAAGTAGTGAGGAGGCTTTTTTGGAGGCCTAGGGACGTACCCAATTCGCCCTAT
AGTGAGTCGTATTACGCGCGCTCACTGGCCGTCGTTTTACAACGTCGTGACTGGGAAAACCCTGGCGTTA
CCCAACTTAATCGCCTTGCAGCACATCCCCCTTTCGCCAGCTGGCGTAATAGCGAAGAGGCCCGCACCGA
TCGCCCTTCCCAACAGTTGCGCAGCCTGAATGGCGAATGGG
[124 nt withheld, positions 4942-5065]
C
[91 nt withheld, positions 5067-5157]
A
[49 nt withheld, positions 5159-5207]
CCTTTGACGTTGGAGTCCACGTTCTTT
[37 nt withheld, positions 5235-5271]
ACCCTATCTCGGTCTATTCTTTTGATTTATAAGGGATTTTGCCGATTTCGGCCTATTGGTTAAAAAATGA
GCTGATTTAACAAAAATTTAACGCGAATTTTAACAAAATATTAACGCTTACAATTTAGGTGGCACTTTTC
GGGGAAATGTGCGCGGAACCCCTATTTGTTTATTTTTCTAAATACATTCAAATATGTATCCGCTCATGAG
ACAATAACCCTGATAAATGCTTCAATAATATTGAAAAAGGAAGAGTATGAGTATTCAACATTTCCGTGTC
GCCCTTATTCCCTTTTTTGCGGCATTTTGCCTTCCTGTTTTTGCTCACCCAGAAACGCTGGTGAAAGTAA
AAGATGCTGAAGATCAGTTGGGTGCACGAGTGGGTTACATCGAACTGGATCTCAACAGCGGTAAGATCCT
TGAGAGTTTTCGCCCCGAAGAACGTTTTCCAATGATGAGCACTTTTAAAGTTCTGCTATGTGGCGCGGTA
TTATCCCGTATTGACGCCGGGCAAGAGCAACTCGGTCGCCGCATACACTATTCTCAGAATGACTTGGTTG
AGTACTCACCAGTCACAGAAAAGCATCTTACGGATGGCATGACAGTAAGAGAATTATGCAGTGCTGCCAT
AACCATGAGTGATAACACTGCGGCCAACTTACTTCTGACAACGATCGGAGGACCGAAGGAGCTAACCGCT
TTTTTGCACAACATGGGGGATCATGTAACTCGCCTTGATCGTTGGGAACCGGAGCTGAATGAAGCCATAC
CAAACGACGAGCGTGACACCACGATGCCTGTAGCAATGGCAACAACGTTGCGCAAACTATTAACTGGCGA
ACTACTTACTCTAGCTTCCCGGCAACAATTAATAGACTGGATGGAGGCGGATAAAGTTGCAGGACCACTT
CTGCGCTCGGCCCTTCCGGCTGGCTGGTTTATTGCTGATAAATCTGGAGCCGGTGAGCGTGGGTCTCGCG
GTATCATTGCAGCACTGGGGCCAGATGGTAAGCCCTCCCGTATCGTAGTTATCTACACGACGGGGAGTCA
GGCAACTATGGATGAACGAAATAGACAGATCGCTGAGATAGGTGCCTCACTGATTAAGCATTGGTAACTG
TCAGACCAAGTTTACTCATATATACTTTAGATTGATTTAAAACTTCATTTTTAATTTAAAAGGATCTAGG
TGAAGATCCTTTTTGATAATCTCATGACCAAAATCCCTTAACGTGAGTTTTCGTTCCACTGAGCGTCAGA
CCCCGTAGAAAAGATCAAAGGATCTTCTTGAGATCCTTTTTTTCTGCGCGTAATCTGCTGCTTGCAAACA
AAAAAACCACCGCTACCAGCGGTGGTTTGTTTGCCGGATCAAGAGCTACCAACTCTTTTTCCGAAGGTAA
CTGGCTTCAGCAGAGCGCAGATACCAAATACTGTTCTTCTAGTGTAGCCGTAGTTAGGCCACCACTTCAA
GAACTCTGTAGCACCGCCTACATACCTCGCTCTGCTAATCCTGTTACCAGTGGCTGCTGCCAGTGGCGAT
AAGTCGTGTCTTACCGGGTTGGACTCAAGACGATAGTTACCGGATAAGGCGCAGCGGTCGGGCTGAACGG
GGGGTTCGTGCACACAGCCCAGCTTGGAGCGAACGACCTACACCGAACTGAGATACCTACAGCGTGAGCT
ATGAGAAAGCGCCACGCTTCCCGAAGGGAGAAAGGCGGACAGGTATCCGGTAAGCGGCAGGGTCGGAACA
GGAGAGCGCACGAGGGAGCTTCCAGGGGGAAACGCCTGGTATCTTTATAGTCCTGTCGGGTTTCGCCACC
TCTGACTTGAGCGTCGATTTTTGTGATGCTCGTCAGGGGGGCGGAGCCTATGGAAAAACGCCAGCAACGC
GGCCTTTTTACGGTTCCTGGCCTTTTGCTGGCCTTTTGCTCACATGTTCTTTCCTGCGTTATCCCCTGAT
TCTGTGGATAACCGTATTACCGCCTTTGAGTGAGCTGATACCGCTCGCCGCAGCCGAACGACCGAGCGCA
G
Features (pLannotate 1.2.2; 28 found; start..end, strand, type, name):
      1..26      +  rep_origin     RSF ori (fragment): Plasmids containing the RSF 1030 origin of replication can be propagated in E. coli cells that contain additional plasmids with compatible origins.
     28..120     +  CDS            lacI (fragment): lac repressor; lacI; The lac repressor binds to the lac operator to inhibit transcription in E. coli. This inhibition can be relieved by adding lactose or isopropyl-β-D-thiogalactopyranoside (IPTG).
    133..154     +  protein_bind   CAP binding site: CAP binding activates transcription in the presence of cAMP. E. coli catabolite activator protein
    169..199     +  promoter       lac promoter: promoter for the E. coli lac operon
    207..223     +  protein_bind   lac operator: The lac repressor binds to the lac operator to inhibit transcription in E. coli. This inhibition can be relieved by adding lactose or isopropyl-β-D-thiogalactopyranoside (IPTG). lac repressor encoded by lacI
    268..286     +  promoter       T3 promoter: promoter for bacteriophage T3 RNA polymerase
    314..540     +  promoter       RSV promoter: Rous sarcoma virus enhancer/promoter
    541..721     +  LTR            5' LTR (truncated): truncated 5' long terminal repeat (LTR) from HIV-1
    768..893     +  misc_feature   HIV-1 Ψ: packaging signal of human immunodeficiency virus type 1
    877..1240    +  CDS            HIV-1 gag (fragment): gag protein from human immunodeficiency virus 1; gag
   1386..1619    +  misc_feature   RRE: The Rev response element (RRE) of HIV-1 allows for Rev-dependent mRNA export from the nucleus to the cytoplasm.
   1996..2022    +  CDS            Rev (fragment): human immunodeficiency virus 1 (HIV-1) Rev protein; rev; enhances nuclear export of unspliced and incompletely spliced viral mRNAs
   2026..2266    +  promoter       U6 promoter: RNA polymerase III promoter for human U6 snRNA
   2314..2381    +  misc_RNA       tracrRNA (fragment): trans-activating CRISPR RNA for the Streptococcus pyogenes CRISPR/Cas9 system
   2430..2547    +  misc_feature   cPPT/CTS: central polypurine tract and central termination sequence of HIV-1
   2616..2827    +  promoter       EF-1α core promoter: core promoter for human elongation factor EF-1α
   2853..3452    +  CDS            PuroR (fragment): puromycin N-acetyltransferase; pac from Streptomyces; confers resistance to puromycin
   3468..4056    +  misc_feature   WPRE: woodchuck hepatitis virus posttranscriptional regulatory element
   4107..4126    +  misc_feature   cPPT/CTS (fragment): central polypurine tract and central termination sequence of HIV-1
   4128..4361    +  LTR            3' LTR (ΔU3): self-inactivating 3' long terminal repeat (LTR) from HIV-1
   4439..4560    +  polyA_signal   SV40 poly(A) signal: SV40 polyadenylation signal
   4600..4735    +  rep_origin     SV40 ori: SV40 origin of replication
   4756..4774    -  promoter       T7 promoter: promoter for bacteriophage T7 RNA polymerase
   4782..4937    +  CDS            lacZα (fragment): LacZα fragment of β-galactosidase; lacZ fragment
   4942..5370    +  rep_origin     f1 ori (sequence partly withheld): f1 bacteriophage origin of replication; arrow indicates direction of (+) strand synthesis
   5423..5527    +  promoter       AmpR promoter: bla
   5528..6388    +  CDS            AmpR: β-lactamase; bla; confers resistance to ampicillin, carbenicillin, and related antibiotics
   6559..7147    +  rep_origin     ori: high-copy-number ColE1/pMB1/pBR322/pUC origin of replication
