[The description below was written by a language model from this plasmid's Addgene catalogue record and pLannotate feature annotations shown in this document.]
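Description:
PRC1 G1.2 gRNA is a third-generation lentiviral CRISPR guide plasmid built on the pLenti-sgRNA backbone and designed to target the human PRC1 gene. It is propagated in E. coli through a high-copy ColE1/pUC-type origin with ampicillin selection (AmpR/β-lactamase). An f1 origin and remnants of lac and phage-promoter cloning sequences are also present in the bacterial portion. The catalogue gives the empty backbone as 9,151 bp, whereas the sequenced construct is 7,302 nt. This is consistent with a filler being lost when the guide oligos were cloned between two BsmBI sites, both of which were destroyed, although the record does not say so explicitly.

The viral cassette begins with an RSV promoter driving a truncated HIV-1 5' LTR, which makes genomic RNA production Tat-independent. It continues with the Ψ packaging signal, a partial gag region, the RRE for Rev-dependent nuclear export and a cPPT/CTS, and ends in a self-inactivating ΔU3 3' LTR followed by an SV40 poly(A) signal. Within this unit, a human U6 RNA polymerase III promoter expresses the PRC1-specific spacer fused to the Streptococcus pyogenes guide scaffold, which is annotated as a tracrRNA fragment. Downstream, an EF-1α core promoter drives puromycin N-acetyltransferase, and a WPRE follows to enhance expression, so transduced mammalian cells can be selected with puromycin.

No Cas9 is encoded, so the nuclease must be supplied separately, for example by a Cas9-expressing cell line. The plasmid belongs to a series of guides used in a large-scale analysis of cell-cycle gene knockouts in human cells, where it serves to disrupt PRC1.
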