Addgene plasmid #90856: PRC1 G1.2 gRNA
Purpose: 3rd generation lentiviral gRNA plasmid targeting human PRC1
Depositing lab: Iain Cheeseman. Depositing organization: Whitehead Institute for Biomedical Research. Publication: Large-Scale Analysis of CRISPR/Cas9 Cell-Cycle Knockouts Reveals the Diversity of p53-Dependent Responses to Cell-Cycle Defects. McKinley KL, Cheeseman IM. Dev Cell. 2017 Feb 27;40(4):405-420.e2. doi: 10.1016/j.devcel.2017.01.012. Epub 2017 Feb 16. PubMed 28216383.
Backbone
  Vector backbone: pLenti-sgRNA
  Backbone manufacturer: Eric Lander & David Sabatini labs (Addgene plasmid #71409)
  Backbone size w/o insert (bp): 9151
  Vector type: Lentiviral, CRISPR
  Selectable markers: Puromycin
Growth in bacteria
  Bacterial resistance: Ampicillin, 100 μg/mL
  Growth temperature: 37°C
  Growth strain: NEB Stable
  Copy number: Unknown
Gene/Insert
  Gene/Insert name: PRC1 (Guide Designation G1.2) (alt name: pKMKO series)
  gRNA/shRNA sequence: CACCgCCTCAGTTCTTTGTAACCGC
  Species: H. sapiens (human)
  Promoter: U6
  Cloning method: Restriction Enzyme; 5′ cloning site BsmBI (destroyed during cloning); 3′ cloning site BsmBI (destroyed during cloning)
  Sequencing primers: 5′ hU6-F (5'-GAGGGCCTATTTCCCATGATT-3'); 3′ EF1a-R (5'-CACGGCGACTACTGCACTTA-3')
Terms and licenses: Academic/Nonprofit Terms; Industry Terms: Not Available to Industry
Depositor comments: Please note that gRNA target sequence listed is not strictly the 20nt spacer sequence, but also contains the 5' BsmBI overhang. For more information about knockout human cell lines generated using this plasmid, please see http://cellcycleknockouts.wi.mit.edu/ .
How to cite: PRC1 G1.2 gRNA was a gift from Iain Cheeseman (Addgene plasmid # 90856 ; http://n2t.net/addgene:90856 ; RRID:Addgene_90856)
